Addgene plasmid #101247: pCZGY2254
Purpose: GFP subunits 1-10, (only shows active fluorescence when binds to GFP11)
Depositing lab: Yishi Jin. Depositing organization: University of California, San Diego (UCSD). Publication: Microtubule-dependent ribosome localization in C. elegans neurons. Noma K, Goncharov A, Ellisman MH, Jin Y. Elife. 2017 Aug 2;6. pii: e26376. doi: 10.7554/eLife.26376. PubMed 28767038.
Backbone
  Vector backbone: pCR8 Gateway Entry Vector
  Backbone size w/o insert (bp): 2855
  Total vector size (bp): 3523
  Vector type: Gateway
Growth in bacteria
  Bacterial resistance: Spectinomycin, 50 μg/mL
  Growth temperature: 37°C
  Growth strain: DH5alpha
  Copy number: Unknown
Gene/Insert
  Gene/Insert name: gfp1-10
  Species: Synthetic
  Insert size (bp): 668
  Tag / fusion protein: GFP1-10
  Cloning method: Restriction Enzyme; 5′ cloning site BglII (not destroyed); 3′ cloning site PstI (not destroyed)
  Sequencing primers: 5′ TGTAAAACGACGGCCAGT; 3′ CAGGAAACAGCTATGACCATG
Terms and licenses: Academic/Nonprofit Terms; Industry Terms: Not Available to Industry
Depositor comments: When using this clone for publication, please reference: Noma K, Goncharov A, Ellisman MH, Jin Y. Microtubule-dependent ribosome localization in C. elegans neurons. Elife. 2017 Aug 2;6. pii: e26376. doi: 10.7554/eLife.26376.
How to cite: pCZGY2254 was a gift from Yishi Jin (Addgene plasmid # 101247 ; http://n2t.net/addgene:101247 ; RRID:Addgene_101247)
