[The description below was written by a language model from this plasmid's Addgene catalogue record and pLannotate feature annotations shown in this document.]
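Description:
pCZGY2254 is a Gateway entry clone built on the pCR8 entry vector backbone, about 3.5 kb in total, carrying a synthetic gfp1-10 coding sequence of roughly 670 bp. It is maintained in E. coli through a high-copy ColE1/pUC-type origin and selected with spectinomycin, conferred by the aadA (SmR) aminoglycoside adenylyltransferase gene. The feature table also shows standard backbone elements: rrnB T1 and T2 transcription terminators upstream of the cloning region, which insulate the insert from read-through transcription, a T7 promoter flanking the cassette on the attL2 side, and short remnants of lacI, lacZα, a gentamicin resistance gene and an integron Pc promoter, which are only fragments.

The insert sits between attL1 and attL2 and was placed there by restriction cloning with BglII and PstI, both sites being retained. It is annotated as a partial superfolder GFP, consistent with a GFP lacking its final beta strand. GFP1-10 comprises the first ten strands of the barrel and is not fluorescent by itself; fluorescence is reconstituted only when it binds the complementary GFP11 strand, usually supplied as a small tag on a protein of interest. No eukaryotic promoter is present in this entry clone, so expression depends on transferring the cassette by an LR recombination reaction into a destination vector that provides a promoter and 3′ sequences. The associated publication concerns ribosome localization in C. elegans neurons, suggesting use in split-GFP labelling of tagged proteins in chosen cells, although the record does not specify the destination vectors or promoters used.
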