Features (pLannotate 1.2.2; 12 found; start..end, strand, type, name):
    121..213     +  CDS            lacI (fragment): lac repressor; lacI; The lac repressor binds to the lac operator to inhibit transcription in E. coli. This inhibition can be relieved by adding lactose or isopropyl-β-D-thiogalactopyranoside (IPTG).
    268..295     -  terminator     rrnB T2 terminator: transcription terminator T2 from the E. coli rrnB gene
    427..470     +  terminator     rrnB T1 terminator: Escherichia coli rrnB; transcription terminator T1 from the E. coli rrnB gene
    517..553     -  CDS            lacZα (fragment): LacZα fragment of β-galactosidase; lacZ fragment
    569..668     +  protein_bind   attL1: mutant version of attL; recombination site for the Gateway® LR reaction LR Clonase™
    695..1339    +  CDS            superfolder GFP (fragment): GFP variant that folds robustly even when fused to poorly folded proteins (Pédelacq et al., 2006) mammalian codon-optimized
   1402..1501    -  protein_bind   attL2: mutant version of attL; recombination site for the Gateway® LR reaction LR Clonase™
   1519..1537    -  promoter       T7 promoter: promoter for bacteriophage T7 RNA polymerase
   1727..1750    +  promoter       Pc promoter (fragment): intI1 (promoter lies within the coding sequence); class 1 integron promoter
   1926..1982    +  CDS            GmR (fragment): gentamycin acetyltransferase; aacC1; confers resistance to gentamycin
   1989..2780    +  CDS            SmR: aminoglycoside adenylyltransferase (Murphy, 1985); aadA; confers resistance to spectinomycin and streptomycin
   2873..3461    +  rep_origin     ori: high-copy-number ColE1/pMB1/pBR322/pUC origin of replication
>Addgene plasmid #101247 | pCZGY2254 | addgene full sequence | sequence record 194273 | Addgene NGS Result
CTTTCCTGCGTTATCCCCTGATTCTGTGGATAACCGTATTACCGCCTTTGAGTGAGCTGATACCGCTCGC
CGCAGCCGAACGACCGAGCGCAGCGAGTCAGTGAGCGAGGAAGCGGAAGAGCGCCCAATACGCAAACCGC
CTCTCCCCGCGCGTTGGCCGATTCATTAATGCAGCTGGCACGACAGGTTTCCCGACTGGAAAGCGGGCAG
TGAGCGCAACGCAATTAATACGCGTACCGCTAGCCAGGAAGAGTTTGTAGAAACGCAAAAAGGCCATCCG
TCAGGATGGCCTTCTGCTTAGTTTGATGCCTGGCAGTTTATGGCGGGCGTCCTGCCCGCCACCCTCCGGG
CCGTTGCTTCACAACGTTCAAATCCGCTCCCGGCGGATTTGTCCTACTCAGGAGAGCGTTCACCGACAAA
CAACAGATAAAACGAAAGGCCCAGTCTTCCGACTGAGCCTTTCGTTTTATTTGATGCCTGGCAGTTCCCT
ACTCTCGCGTTAACGCTAGCATGGATGTTTTCCCAGTCACGACGTTGTAAAACGACGGCCAGTCTTAAGC
TCGGGCCCCAAATAATGATTTTATTTTGACTGATAGTGACCTGTTCGTTGCAACAAATTGATGAGCAATG
CTTTTTTATAATGCCAACTTTGTACAAAAAAGCAGGCTCCGAATTCGCCCTTAGATCTGCCACCATGGTG
AGCAAGGGCGAGGAGCTGTTCACCGGGGTGGTGCCCATCCTGGTCGAGCTGGACGGCGACGTAAACGGCC
ACAAGTTCAGCGTGCGCGGCGAGGGCGAGGGCGATGCCACCATTGGCAAGCTGACCCTGAAGTTCATCTG
CACCACCGGCAAGCTGCCCGTGCCCTGGCCCACCCTCGTGACCACCCTGACCTACGGCGTGCAGTGCTTC
AGCCGCTACCCCGACCACATGAAGCAGCACGACTTCTTCAAGTCCGCCATGCCCGAAGGCTACGTCCAGG
AGCGCACCATCAGCTTCAAGGACGACGGCAAATACAAGACCCGCGCCGTGGTGAAGTTCGAGGGCGACAC
CCTGGTGAACCGCATCGAGCTGAAGGGCACCGACTTCAAGGAGGACGGCAACATCCTGGGGCACAAGCTG
GAGTACAACTTTAACAGCCACAACGTCTATATCACCGCCGACAAGCAGAAGAACGGCATCAAGGCGAACT
TCACCGTGCGCCACAACGTGGAGGACGGCAGCGTGCAGCTCGCCGACCACTACCAGCAGAACACCCCCAT
CGGCGACGGCCCCGTGCTGCTGCCCGACAACCACTACCTGAGCACCCAGACCGTGCTGAGCAAAGACCCC
AACGAGAAGGAGCTCGGATCTGGATCTGGATCTGGATCTGGATCTTCTGCAGGCTAGCAAGGGCGAATTC
GACCCAGCTTTCTTGTACAAAGTTGGCATTATAAAAAATAATTGCTCATCAATTTGTTGCAACGAACAGG
TCACTATCAGTCAAAATAAAATCATTATTTGCCATCCAGCTGATATCCCCTATAGTGAGTCGTATTACAT
GGTCATAGCTGTTTCCTGGCAGCTCTGGCCCGTGTCTCAAAATCTCTGATGTTACATTGCACAAGATAAA
AATATATCATCATGCCTCCTCTAGACCAGCCAGGACAGAAATGCCTCGACTTCGCTGCTACCCAAGGTTG
CCGGGTGACGCACACCGTGGAAACGGATGAAGGCACGAACCCAGTGGACATAAGCCTGTTCGGTTCGTAA
GCTGTAATGCAAGTAGCGTATGCGCTCACGCAACTGGTCCAGAACCTTGACCGAACGCAGCGGTGGTAAC
GGCGCAGTGGCGGTTTTCATGGCTTGTTATGACTGTTTTTTTGGGGTACAGTCTATGCCTCGGGCATCCA
AGCAGCAAGCGCGTTACGCCGTGGGTCGATGTTTGATGTTATGGAGCAGCAACGATGTTACGCAGCAGGG
CAGTCGCCCTAAAACAAAGTTAAACATTATGAGGGAAGCGGTGATCGCCGAAGTATCGACTCAACTATCA
GAGGTAGTTGGCGTCATCGAGCGCCATCTCGAACCGACGTTGCTGGCCGTACATTTGTACGGCTCCGCAG
TGGATGGCGGCCTGAAGCCACACAGTGATATTGATTTGCTGGTTACGGTGACCGTAAGGCTTGATGAAAC
AACGCGGCGAGCTTTGATCAACGACCTTTTGGAAACTTCGGCTTCCCCTGGAGAGAGCGAGATTCTCCGC
GCTGTAGAAGTCACCATTGTTGTGCACGACGACATCATTCCGTGGCGTTATCCAGCTAAGCGCGAACTGC
AATTTGGAGAATGGCAGCGCAATGACATTCTTGCAGGTATCTTCGAGCCAGCCACGATCGACATTGATCT
GGCTATCTTGCTGACAAAAGCAAGAGAACATAGCGTTGCCTTGGTAGGTCCAGCGGCGGAGGAACTCTTT
GATCCGGTTCCTGAACAGGATCTATTTGAGGCGCTAAATGAAACCTTAACGCTATGGAACTCGCCGCCCG
ACTGGGCTGGCGATGAGCGAAATGTAGTGCTTACGTTGTCCCGCATTTGGTACAGCGCAGTAACCGGCAA
AATCGCGCCGAAGGATGTCGCTGCCGACTGGGCAATGGAGCGCCTGCCGGCCCAGTATCAGCCCGTCATA
CTTGAAGCTAGACAGGCTTATCTTGGACAAGAAGAAGATCGCTTGGCCTCGCGCGCAGATCAGTTGGAAG
AATTTGTCCACTACGTGAAAGGCGAGATCACCAAGGTAGTCGGCAAATAACCCTCGAGCCACCCATGACC
AAAATCCCTTAACGTGAGTTACGCGTCGTTCCACTGAGCGTCAGACCCCGTAGAAAAGATCAAAGGATCT
TCTTGAGATCCTTTTTTTCTGCGCGTAATCTGCTGCTTGCAAACAAAAAAACCACCGCTACCAGCGGTGG
TTTGTTTGCCGGATCAAGAGCTACCAACTCTTTTTCCGAAGGTAACTGGCTTCAGCAGAGCGCAGATACC
AAATACTGTTCTTCTAGTGTAGCCGTAGTTAGGCCACCACTTCAAGAACTCTGTAGCACCGCCTACATAC
CTCGCTCTGCTAATCCTGTTACCAGTGGCTGCTGCCAGTGGCGATAAGTCGTGTCTTACCGGGTTGGACT
CAAGACGATAGTTACCGGATAAGGCGCAGCGGTCGGGCTGAACGGGGGGTTCGTGCACACAGCCCAGCTT
GGAGCGAACGACCTACACCGAACTGAGATACCTACAGCGTGAGCTATGAGAAAGCGCCACGCTTCCCGAA
GGGAGAAAGGCGGACAGGTATCCGGTAAGCGGCAGGGTCGGAACAGGAGAGCGCACGAGGGAGCTTCCAG
GGGGAAACGCCTGGTATCTTTATAGTCCTGTCGGGTTTCGCCACCTCTGACTTGAGCGTCGATTTTTGTG
ATGCTCGTCAGGGGGGCGGAGCCTATGGAAAAACGCCAGCAACGCGGCCTTTTTACGGTTCCTGGCCTTT
TGCTGGCCTTTTGCTCACATGTT
